Addgene plasmid #54795: LSSmKate2-C1
Purpose: (Empty Backbone) Localization: C1 Cloning Vector, Excitation: 460, Emission: 605
Depositing lab: Michael Davidson & Vladislav Verkhusha. Depositing organization: Florida State University, Tallahassee. Publication: Monomeric red fluorescent proteins with a large Stokes shift. Piatkevich KD, Hulit J, Subach OM, Wu B, Abdulla A, Segall JE, Verkhusha VV. Proc Natl Acad Sci U S A. 2010 Mar 23;107(12):5369-74. Epub 2010 Mar 8. 10.1073/pnas.0914365107 PubMed 20212155.
Backbone
  Vector backbone: LSSmKate2-C1
  Backbone size (bp): 4750
  Vector type: Mammalian Expression
  Selectable markers: Neomycin (select with G418)
  Tag / fusion protein: LSSmKate2 (N terminal on backbone)
Growth in bacteria
  Bacterial resistance: Kanamycin, 50 μg/mL
  Growth temperature: 37°C
  Growth strain: DH5alpha
  Copy number: High Copy
Gene/Insert
  Gene/Insert name: None
  Tag / fusion protein: LSSmKate2 (N terminal on backbone)
Resource information
  A portion of this plasmid was derived from a plasmid made by: V.V. Verkhusha, PMID 20212155
Terms and licenses: Academic/Nonprofit Terms; Industry Terms
Depositor comments: . Excitation = 460; Emission = 605
How to cite: LSSmKate2-C1 was a gift from Michael Davidson & Vladislav Verkhusha (Addgene plasmid # 54795 ; http://n2t.net/addgene:54795 ; RRID:Addgene_54795)
