[The description below was written by a language model from this plasmid's Addgene catalogue record.]
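Description:
LSSmKate2-C1 is an empty mammalian expression backbone of about 4.75 kb, built in the "C1" cloning-vector format for making fluorescent fusion proteins. It carries no insert. Its payload is the coding sequence for LSSmKate2, a monomeric red fluorescent protein with a large Stokes shift, recorded as being excited at about 460 nm and emitting at about 605 nm. The tag sits on the backbone in the N-terminal position, so a gene of interest cloned in frame downstream of the fluorescent protein is expressed with LSSmKate2 fused to its N terminus. Without an insert, the plasmid would be expected to express the fluorescent protein alone.

The plasmid is maintained in E. coli as a high-copy construct under kanamycin selection. In mammalian cells, a neomycin resistance marker allows transfected or stably expressing cells to be selected with G418. The record does not state which promoter drives the fluorescent protein, the origin of replication, the polyadenylation signals or the composition of the cloning site, and no feature table is provided to confirm them.

The vector is typically used to tag proteins for live-cell localization imaging. The wide separation between blue excitation and red emission makes this class of protein useful for multicolour experiments, where it can be excited with the same light as a conventional green or cyan fluorophore but detected in a separate red channel. A portion of the plasmid derives from the construct in which the LSSmKate proteins were originally described.
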