>Addgene plasmid #54795 | LSSmKate2-C1 | depositor partial sequence | sequence record 85194 | insert sequence
GCATGCTAGTGACGTCAGATCCGCTAGCGCTACCGGTCGCCACCATGAGCGAGCTGATTAAGGAGAACAT
GCACATGAAGCTGTACATGGAAGGCACCGTGAACAACCACCACTTCAAGTGCACATCCGAGGGCGAAGGC
AAGCCCTACGAGGGCACCCAGACCATGAGAATCAAGGTGGTCGAGGGCGGCCCTCTACCCTTCGCCTTCG
ACATCTTGGCTACCAGCTTCATGTACGGCAGCTACACCTTCATCAACCACACCCAGGGCATCCCCGACTT
CTTTAAGCAGTCCTTCCCTGAGGGCTTCACATGGGAGAGAGTCACCACATACGAAGACGGGGGCGTGCTG
ACCGCTACCCAGGACACCAGCCTCCAGGACGGTTGCCTCATCTACAACGTCAAGATCAGAGGGGTGAACT
TCACATCCAACGGCCCTGTGATGCAGAAGAAAACACTCGGCTGGGAGGCCGGCACCGAGATGCTGTACCC
CGCTGACGGCGGCCTGGAAGGCAGGTCTGACGACGCCCTGAAGCTCGTGGGCGGGGGCCACCTGATCTGC
AACTTGAAGAGCACATACAGATCCAAGAAACCCGCTAAGAATCTCAAGGTGCCCGGCGTCTACTATGTGG
ACCGAAGACTGGAAAGAATCAAGGAGGCCGACAAAGAGACCTACGTCGAGCAGCACGAGGTGGCTGTGGC
CAGATACTGCGACCTCCCTAGCAAACTGGGGCACAAGCTTAATTCCGGACTCAGATCTCGAGCTCAAGCT
TCGAATTCTGCAGTCGACGGTACCGCGGGCCCGGGATCCACCGGATCTAGATAACTGATCATAATCAGCC
ATACCACATTTGTAGAGGTTTTACTTGCTTTAAAAACCTCCCACACCTCCCCCTGAACCTGAACATAAAT
GAATGCAATTGTTGTTGTTAACTTGTTTATTGCAGCTTATAATGGTTACAATAAAGCAATAGCATCACAA
ATTTCACAAATAAAGCATTTTTTCACTGCATTCTAGTTGTGGTTGTCCAACTCATCAATGTATCTTAACG
CGTAAATTGTAAGCGTTATATTTTGTAATTCGCGTAATTTTGTAATCAGCTCATTTTTAACAATAGCCGA
ATCGGCAAATCCCTCTTAATCAAAGAATAGACCGAATAGGTGGATGGTTGTTCCAGTTTGTAACGAGTCC
ATTAAGACTGATCCACGTCAAGGCGGAAACGCCACAGCATGCTCTGACATCCTACAGTGTCAGTGCTGAC
TACTGACTAAGACGATACTTACGAACGGAACGTCGA
