>Addgene plasmid #54795 | LSSmKate2-C1 | depositor partial sequence | sequence record 85195 | insert sequence 2
TCGCGGTTACATATCACGGAAGGTCGGTGTACGCACACAGGCCGCGTATGAGCTAATGCGATGTCCAATG
AAGCGCCAATTGGACTCATTGAGCGTCAGTGGTGAGATTATTACGATAACTGCCCACCTCGCGCAGTACA
TCAAGGGTTATCATAGGCCAAGTACGCCCCTATTGACGTCATGACGGTAAGTGGCCGCCTGGCATTATGC
CCAGTACATGACTTATGGACTTTCCTACTGGCAGTACATCTACGTATAGTCATCGCTATACCATGGTGAT
GCGGTTTGGCAGTACATCAATGGGCGTGGATAGCGGTTTGACTCACGGGGATTTCAAGTCTCACCCCATG
ACGTCAATGGGAGTTTGTTTGGCACCAAAATCAACGGGACTTCCAAAATGTCGTAACAACTCCGCCCCAT
TGACGCAAATGGGCGGTAGGCGTGTACGGTGGGAGGTCTATATAAGCAGAGCTGGTTTAGTGAACCGTCA
GATCCGCTAGCGCTACCGGTCGCCACCATGAGCGAGCTGATTAAGGAGAACATGCACATGAAGCTGTACA
TGGAAGGCACCGTGAACAACCACCACTTCAAGTGCACATCCGAGGGCGAAGGCAAGCCCTACGAGGGCAC
CCAGACCATGAGAATCAAGGTGGTCGAGGGCGGCCCTCTACCCTTCGCCTTCGACATCTTGGCTACCAGC
TTCATGTACGGCAGCTACACCTTCATCAACCACACCCAGGGCATCCCCGACTTCTTTAAGCAGTCCTTCC
CTGAGGGCTTCACATGGGAGAGAGTCACCACATACGAAGACGGGGGCGTGCTGACCGCTACCCAGGACAC
CAGCCTCCAGGACGGTTGCCTCATCTACAACGTCAAGATCAGAGGGGTGAACTTCACATCCAACGGCCCT
GTGATGCAGAAGAAAACACTCGGCTGGGAGGCCGGCACCGAGATGCTGTACCCCGCTGACGGCGGCCTGG
AAGGCAGGTCTGACGACGCCCTGAAGCTCGTGGGCGGGGGCCACCTGATCTGCAACTTGAAGAGCACATA
CAGATCCAAGAAACCCGCTAAGAATCTCAAGGTGCCCGGCGTCTACTATGTGGACCGAAGACTGGAAAGA
ATCAAGGAGGCCGACAAAGAGACCTACGTCGAGCAGCACGAGGTGGCTGTGGCCAGATACTGCGACCTCC
CTAGCAAACTGGGGCACAAGCTTAATTCCGGACTCAGATCTCGAGCTCAAGCTTCGAATTCTGCAGTCGA
CGGTACCGCGGGCCCGGGATCCACCGGATCTAGATAACTGATCATAATCAGCCATACCACATTGTAGAGT
AGCT
