>Addgene plasmid #54795 | LSSmKate2-C1 | addgene partial sequence | sequence record 91159 | CMV-F 5'-CGCAAATGGGCGGTAGGCGTG-3'
AGTGAACCGTCAGATCCGCTAGCGCTACCGGTCGCCACCATGAGCGAGCTGATTAAGGAGAACATGCACA
TGAAGCTGTACATGGAAGGCACCGTGAACAACCACCACTTCAAGTGCACATCCGAGGGCGAAGGCAAGCC
CTACGAGGGCACCCAGACCATGAGAATCAAGGTGGTCGAGGGCGGCCCTCTACCCTTCGCCTTCGACATC
TTGGCTACCAGCTTCATGTACGGCAGCTACACCTTCATCAACCACACCCAGGGCATCCCCGACTTCTTTA
AGCAGTCCTTCCCTGAGGGCTTCACATGGGAGAGAGTCACCACATACGAAGACGGGGGCGTGCTGACCGC
TACCCAGGACACCAGCCTCCAGGACGGTTGCCTCATCTACAACGTCAAGATCAGAGGGGTGAACTTCACA
TCCAACGGCCCTGTGATGCAGAAGAAAACACTCGGCTGGGAGGCCGGCACCGAGATGCTGTACCCCGCTG
ACGGCGGCCTGGAAGGCAGGTCTGACGACGCCCTGAAGCTCGTGGGCGGGGGCCACCTGATCTGCAACTT
GAAGAGCACATACAGATCCAAGAAACCCGCTAAGAATCTCAAGGTGCCCGGCGTCTACTATGTGGACCGA
AGACTGGAAAGAATCAAGGAGGCCGACAAAGAGACCTACGTCGAGCAGCACGAGGTGGCTGTGGCCAGAT
ACTGCGACCTCCCTAGCAAACTGGGGCACAAGCTTAATTCCGGACTCAGATCTCGAGCTCAAGCTTCGAA
TTCTGCAGTCGACGGTACCGCGGGCCCGGGATCCACCGGATCTAGATAACTGATCATAAT
